>Addgene plasmid #87648 | UAS-Syt::Halo7 | addgene full sequence | sequence record 174580 | Addgene NGS Result
GACTCAGGTGGCACTTTTCGGGGAAATGTGCGCGGAACCCCTATTTGTTTATTTTTCTAAATACATTCAA
ATATGTATCCGCTCATGAGACAATAACCCTGATAAATGCTTCAATAATATTGAAAAAGGAAGAGTATGAG
TATTCAACATTTCCGTGTCGCCCTTATTCCCTTTTTTGCGGCATTTTGCCTTCCTGTTTTTGCTCACCCA
GAAACGCTGGTGAAAGTAAAAGATGCTGAAGATCAGTTGGGTGCACGAGTGGGTTACATCGAACTGGATC
TCAACAGCGGTAAGATCCTTGAGAGTTTTCGCCCCGAAGAACGTTTTCCAATGATGAGCACTTTTAAAGT
TCTGCTATGTGGCGCGGTATTATCCCGTATTGACGCCGGGCAAGAGCAACTCGGTCGCCGCATACACTAT
TCTCAGAATGACTTGGTTGAGTACTCACCAGTCACAGAAAAGCATCTTACGGATGGCATGACAGTAAGAG
AATTATGCAGTGCTGCCATAACCATGAGTGATAACACTGCGGCCAACTTACTTCTGACAACGATCGGAGG
ACCGAAGGAGCTAACCGCTTTTTTGCACAACATGGGGGATCATGTAACTCGCCTTGATCGTTGGGAACCG
GAGCTGAATGAAGCCATACCAAACGACGAGCGTGACACCACGATGCCTGTAGCAATGGCAACAACGTTGC
GCAAACTATTAACTGGCGAACTACTTACTCTAGCTTCCCGGCAACAATTAATAGACTGGATGGAGGCGGA
TAAAGTTGCAGGACCACTTCTGCGCTCGGCCCTTCCGGCTGGCTGGTTTATTGCTGATAAATCTGGAGCC
GGTGAGCGTGGGTCTCGCGGTATCATTGCAGCACTGGGGCCAGATGGTAAGCCCTCCCGTATCGTAGTTA
TCTACACGACGGGGAGTCAGGCAACTATGGATGAACGAAATAGACAGATCGCTGAGATAGGTGCCTCACT
GATTAAGCATTGGTAACTGTCAGACCAAGTTTACTCATATATACTTTAGATTGATTTAAAACTTCATTTT
TAATTTAAAAGGATCTAGGTGAAGATCCTTTTTGATAATCTCATGACCAAAATCCCTTAACGTGAGTTTT
CGTTCCACTGAGCGTCAGACCCCGTAGAAAAGATCAAAGGATCTTCTTGAGATCCTTTTTTTCTGCGCGT
AATCTGCTGCTTGCAAACAAAAAAACCACCGCTACCAGCGGTGGTTTGTTTGCCGGATCAAGAGCTACCA
ACTCTTTTTCCGAAGGTAACTGGCTTCAGCAGAGCGCAGATACCAAATACTGTTCTTCTAGTGTAGCCGT
AGTTAGGCCACCACTTCAAGAACTCTGTAGCACCGCCTACATACCTCGCTCTGCTAATCCTGTTACCAGT
GGCTGCTGCCAGTGGCGATAAGTCGTGTCTTACCGGGTTGGACTCAAGACGATAGTTACCGGATAAGGCG
CAGCGGTCGGGCTGAACGGGGGGTTCGTGCACACAGCCCAGCTTGGAGCGAACGACCTACACCGAACTGA
GATACCTACAGCGTGAGCTATGAGAAAGCGCCACGCTTCCCGAAGGGAGAAAGGCGGACAGGTATCCGGT
AAGCGGCAGGGTCGGAACAGGAGAGCGCACGAGGGAGCTTCCAGGGGGAAACGCCTGGTATCTTTATAGT
CCTGTCGGGTTTCGCCACCTCTGACTTGAGCGTCGATTTTTGTGATGCTCGTCAGGGGGGCGGAGCCTAT
GGAAAAACGCCAGCAACGCGGCCTTTTTACGGTTCCTGGCCTTTTGCTGGCCTTTTGCTCACATGTTACC
GTCGACGATGTAGGTCACGGTCTCGAAGCCGCGGTGCGGGTGCCAGGGCGTGCCCTTGGGCTCCCCGGGC
GCGTACTCCACCTCACCCATCTGGTCCATCATGATGAACGGGTCGAGGTGGCGGTAGTTGATCCCGGCGA
ACGCGCGGCGCACCGGGAAGCCCTCGCCCTCGAAACCGCTGGGCGCGGTGGTCACGGTGAGCACGGGACG
TGCGACGGCGTCGGCGGGTGCGGATACGCGGGGCAGCGTCAGCGGGTTCTCGACGGTCACGGCGGGCATG
TCGACAAGCCGAACATATGGGCGCGCCTAGTATGTATGTAAGTTAATAAAACCCATTTTTGCGGAAAGTA
GATAAAAAAAACATTTTTTTTTTTTACTGCACTGGATATCATTGAACTTATCTGATCAGTTTTAAATTTA
CTTCGATCCAAGGGTATTTGATGTACCAGGTTCTTTCGATTACCTCTCACTCAAAATGACATTCCACTCA
AAGTCAGCGCTGTTTGCCTCCTTCTCTGTCCACAGAAATATCGCCGTCTCTTTCGCCGCTGCGTCCGCTA
TCTCTTTCGCCACCGTTTGTAGCGTTACGTAGCGTCAATGTCCGCCTTCAGTTGCATTTTGTCAGCGGTT
TCGTGACGAAGCTCCAAGCGGTTTACGCCATCAATTAAACACAAAGTGCTGTGCCAAAACTCCTCTCGCT
TCTTATTTTTGTTTGTTTTTTGAGTGATTGGGGTGGTGATTGGTTTTGGGTGGGTAAGCAGGGGAAAGTG
TGAAAAATCCCGGCAATGGGCCAAGAGGATCAGGAGCTATTAATTCGCGGAGGCAGCAAACACCCATCTG
CCGAGCATCTGAACAATGTGAGTAGTACATGTGCATACATCTTAAGTTCACTTGATCTATAGGAACTGCG
ATTGCAACATCAAATTGTCTGCGGCGTGAGAACTGCGACCCACAAAAATCCCAAACCGCAATTGCACAAA
CAAATAGTGACACGAAACAGATTATTCTGGTAGCTGTTCTCGCTATATAAGACAATTTTTGAGATCATAT
CATGATCAAGACATCTAAAGGCATTCATTTTCGACTATATTCTTTTTTACAAAAAATATAACAACCAGAT
ATTTTAAGCTGATCCTAGATGCACAAAAAATAAATAAAAGTATAAACCTACTTCGTAGGATACTTCGGGG
TACTTTTTGTTCGGGGTTAGATGAGCATAACGCTTGTAGTTGATATTTGAGATCCCCTATCATTGCAGGG
TGACAGCGGAGCGGCTTCGCAGAGCTGCATTAACCAGGGCTTCGGGCAGGCCAAAAACTACGGCACGCTC
CGGCCACCCAGTCCGCCGGAGGACTCCGGTTCAGGGAGCGGCCAACTAGCCGAGAACCTCACCTATGCCT
GGCACAATATGGACATCTTTGGGGCGGTCAATCAGCCGGGCTCCGGATGGCGGCAGCTGGTCAACCGGAC
ACGCGGACTATTCTGCAACGAGCGACACATACCGGCGCCCAGGAAACATTTGCTCAAGAACGGTGAGTTT
CTATTCGCAGTCGGCTGATCTGTGTGAAATCTTAATAAAGGGTCCAATTACCAATTTGAAACTCAGTTTG
CGGCGTGGCCTATCCGGGCGAACTTTTGGCCGTGATGGGCAGTTCCGGTGCCGGAAAGACGACCCTGCTG
AATGCCCTTGCCTTTCGATCGCCGCAGGGCATCCAAGTATCGCCATCCGGGATGCGACTGCTCAATGGCC
AACCTGTGGACGCCAAGGAGATGCAGGCCAGGTGCGCCTATGTCCAGCAGGATGACCTCTTTATCGGCTC
CCTAACGGCCAGGGAACACCTGATTTTCCAAGCCATGGTGCGGATGCCACGACATCTGACCTATCGGCAG
CGAGTGGCCCGCGTGGATCAGGTGATCCAGGAGCTTTCGCTCAGCAAATGTCAGCACACGATCATCGGTG
TGCCCGGCAGGGTGAAAGGTCTGTCCGGCGGAGAAAGGAAGCGTCTGGCATTCGCCTCCGAGGCTCTAAC
CGATCCGCCGCTTCTGATCTGCGATGAGCCCACCTCCGGACTGGACTCCTTTACCGCCCACAGCGTCGTC
CAGGTGCTGAAGAAGCTGTCGCAGAAGGGCAAGACCGTCATCCTGACCATTCATCAGCCGTCTTCCGAGC
TGTTTGAGCTCTTTGACAAGATCCTTCTGATGGCCGAGGGCAGGGTAGCTTTCTTGGGCACTCCCAGCGA
AGCCGTCGACTTCTTTTCCTAGTGAGTTCGATGTGTTTATTAAGGGTATCTAGTATTACATAACATCTCA
ACTCCTATCCAGCGTGGGTGCCCAGTGTCCTACCAACTACAATCCGGCGGACTTTTACGTACAGGTGTTG
GCCGTTGTGCCCGGACGGGAGATCGAGTCCCGTGATCGGATCGCCAAGATATGCGACAATTTTGCCATTA
GCAAAGTAGCCCGGGATATGGAGCAGTTGTTGGCCACCAAAAATCTGGAGAAGCCACTGGAGCAGCCGGA
GAATGGGTACACCTACAAGGCCACCTGGTTCATGCAGTTCCGGGCGGTCCTGTGGCGATCCTGGCTGTCG
GTGCTCAAGGAACCACTCCTCGTAAAAGTGCGACTTATTCAGACAACGGTGAGTGGTTCCAGTGGAAACA
AATGATATAACGCTTACAATTCTTGGAAACAAATTCGCTAGATTTTAGATAGAATTGCCTGATTCCACAC
CCTTCTTAGTTTTTTTCAATGAGATGTATAGTTTATAGTTTTGCAGAAGATAAATAAATTTCATTTAACT
CGCGAATATTAATGAGATGCGAGTAACATTTTAATTTGCAGATGGTTGCCATCTTGATTGGCCTCATCTT
TTTGGGCCAACAACTCACGCAAGTGGGTGTGATGAATATCAACGGAGCCATCTTCCTCTTCCTGACCAAC
ATGACCTTTCAAAACGTCTTTGCCACGATAAATGTAAGTCATGTTTAGAATACATTTGCATTTCAATAAT
TTACTAACTTTCTAATGAATCGATTCGATTTAGGTGTTCACCTCAGAGCTGCCAGTTTTTATGAGGGAGG
CCCGAAGTCGACTTTATCGCTGTGACACATACTTTCTGGGCAAAACGATTGCCGAATTGCCGCTTTTTCT
CACAGTGCCACTGGTCTTCACGGCGATTGCCTATCCGATGATCGGACTGCGGGCCGGAGTGCTGCACTTC
TTCAACTGCCTGGCGCTGGTCACTCTGGTGGCCAATGTGTCAACGTCCTTCGGATATCTAATATCCTGCG
CCAGCTCCTCGACCTCGATGGCGCTGTCTGTGGGTCCGCCGGTTATCATACCATTCCTGCTCTTTGGCGG
CTTCTTCTTGAACTCGGGCTCGGTGCCAGTATACCTCAAATGGTTGTCGTACCTCTCATGGTTCCGTTAC
GCCAACGAGGGTCTGCTGATTAACCAATGGGCGGACGTGGAGCCGGGCGAAATTAGCTGCACATCGTCGA
ACACCACGTGCCCCAGTTCGGGCAAGGTCATCCTGGAGACGCTTAACTTCTCCGCCGCCGATCTGCCGCT
GGACTACGTGGGTCTGGCCATTCTCATCGTGAGCTTCCGGGTGCTCGCATATCTGGCTCTAAGACTTCGG
GCCCGACGCAAGGAGTAGCCGACATATATCCGAAATAACTGCTTGTTTTTTTTTTTTACCATTATTACCA
TCGTGTTTACTGTTTATTGCCCCCTCAAAAAGCTAATGTAATTATATTTGTGCCAATAAAAACAAGATAT
GACCTATAGAATACAAGTATTTCCCCTTCGAACATCCCCACAAGTAGACTTTGGATTTGTCTTCTAACCA
AAAGACTTACACACCTGCATACCTTACATCAAAAACTCGTTTATCGCTACATAAAACACCGGGATATATT
TTTTATATACATACTTTTCAAATCGCGCGCCCTCTTCATAATTCACCTCCACCACACCACGTTTCGTAGT
TGCTCTTTCGCTGTCTCCCACCCGCTCTCCGCAACACATTCACCTTTTGTTCGACGACCTTGGAGCGACT
GTCGTTAGTTCCGCGCGATTCGGTTCGCTCAAATGGTTCCGAGTGGTTCATTTCGTCTCAATAGAAATTA
GTAATAAATATTTGTATGTACAATTTATTTGCTCCAATATATTTGTATATATTTCCCTCACAGCTATATT
TATTCTAATTTAATATTATGACTTTTTAAGGTAATTTTTTGTGACCTGTTCGGAGTGATTAGCGTTACAA
TTTGAACTGAAAGTGACATCCAGTGTTTGTTCCTTGTGTAGATGCATCTCAAAAAAATGGTGGGCATAAT
AGTGTTGTTTATATATATCAAAAATAACAACTATAATAATAAGAATACATTTAATTTAGAAAATGCTTGG
ATTTCACTGGAACTAGGGCGCGCCTCCGGAACATAATGGTGCAGGGCGCTGACTTCCGCGTTTCCAGACT
TTACGAAACACGGAAACCGAAGACCATTCATGTTGTTGCTCAGGTCGCAGACGTTTTGCAGCAGCAGTCG
CTTCACGTTCGCTCGCGTATCGGTGATTCATTCTGCTAACCAGTAAGGCAACCCCGCCAGCCTAGCCGGG
TCCTCAACGACAGGAGCACGATCATGCGCACCCGTGGCCAGGGCCGCAAGCTTGCATGCCTGCAGGTCGG
AGTACTGTCCTCCGAGCGGAGTACTGTCCTCCGAGCGGAGTACTGTCCTCCGAGCGGAGTACTGTCCTCC
GAGCGGAGTACTGTCCTCCGAGCGGAGACTCTAGCCCTAGGGCATGCCTGCAGGTCGGAGTACTGTCCTC
CGAGCGGAGTACTGTCCTCCGAGCGGAGTACTGTCCTCCGAGCGGAGTACTGTCCTCCGAGCGGAGTACT
GTCCTCCGAGCGGAGACTCTAGCGCTAGCGACGTCGAGCGCCGGAGTATAAATAGAGGCGCTTCGTCTAC
GGAGCGACAATTCAATTCAAACAAGCAAAGTGAACACGTCGCTAAGCGAAAGCTAAGCAAATAAACAAGC
GCAGCTGAACAAGCTAAACAATCTGCAGTAAAGTGCAAGTTAAAGTGAATCAATTAAAAGTAACCAGCAA
CCAAGTAAATCAACTGCAACTACTGAAATCTGCCAAGAAGTAATTATTGAATACAAGAAGAGAACTCTGA
ATAGATCTAAAAGGTAGGTTCAACCACTGATGCCTAGGCACACCGAAACGACTAACCCTAATTCTTATCC
TTTACTTCAGGCGGCCGCAACTCCTAAAAAACCGCCACCATGCCGCCAAATGCAAAATCGGAAACGGACG
CCAAACCGGAAGCGGAACCAGCGCCAGCGTCCGAGCCGGCAGCGGAACTGGAGTCCGTCGACCAGAAGCT
GGAAGAAACACATCACTCCAAATTCCGTGAAGTGGACAGGCAGGAGCAGGAGGTGCTCGCCGAGAAGGCG
GCGGAAGCGGCCAGTCAAAGAATCGCACAGGTGGAATCAACAACACGGAGTGCTACCACAGAGGCTCAGG
AATCCACCACCACCGCAGTGCCGGTGATCAAAAAGATCGAGCATGTCGGCGAAGTGGTCACCGAGGTGAT
CGCGGAGCGCACGGGGCTGCCCACATGGGGCGTGGTGGCCATCATCATACTCGTGTTCCTCGTCGTCTTT
GGTATAATCTTCTTCTGTGTGCGGAGATTCCTGAAGAAGCGAAGAACCAAAGATGGAAAGGGTAAGAAGG
GTGTCGACATGAAGTCGGTACAGTTGTTGGGATCGGCGTACAAGGAGAAAGTTCAGCCTGATATGGAGGA
ACTCACCGAAAATGCCGAGGAGGGTGACGAGGAGGACAAGCAGAGCGAGCAGAAGCTGGGGCGCCTCAAC
TTCAAGCTGGAATACGATTTCAACTCCAACAGTTTGGCCGTGACGGTGATCCAAGCCGAGGAGCTTCCCG
CCCTGGATATGGGCGGTACCTCGGATCCCTATGTCAAGGTGTACTTGCTGCCCGACAAGAAGAAGAAGTT
CGAGACCAAGGTGCACCGCAAGACACTGAGTCCGGTCTTCAACGAGACGTTCACCTTTAAGGGTTTGCCC
TACGCCGATGCCATGAACAAGACGCTCGTGTTTGCCATTTTCGACTTCGATCGCTTCTCGAAGCACGACC
AGATCGGCGAGGTGAAGGTGCCGCTGTGCACCATCGATCTGGCGCAGACAATCGAGGAGTGGCGCGACCT
GGTCAGCGTTGAGGGAGAGGGCGGACAGGAAAAGCTGGGAGATATCTGCTTCTCGCTGCGCTACGTGCCG
ACCGCCGGAAAGCTAACCGTCGTCATCCTGGAGGCCAAGAACTTGAAGAAGATGGACGTGGGCGGACTGT
CTGATCCATATGTGAAAATTGCAATCATGCAAAATGGCAAACGTTTGAAAAAGAGGAAGACAAGTGTCAA
AAAATGCACCCTCAACCCTTACTATAATGAGTCGTTCTCATTTGAAGTACCATTTGAACAAATGCAAAAA
ATCTGTCTCGCTGTGACCGTCGTGGACTACGATCGTATTGGCACCTCCGAACCCATCGGCCGCTGCATAC
TTGGCTGCATGGGCACCGGAACCGAGCTGCGTCACTGGTCGGACATGTTGGCCTCGCCCCGCCGGCCCAT
CGCCCAGTGGCACACCCTCAAGGATCCCGAGGAGACCGACGAGATCCTGAAGAACATGAAGACCGGTTCT
AGAGGATCCATGGCAGAAATCGGTACTGGCTTTCCATTCGACCCCCATTATGTGGAAGTCCTGGGCGAGC
GCATGCACTACGTCGATGTTGGTCCGCGCGATGGCACCCCTGTGCTGTTCCTGCACGGTAACCCGACCTC
CTCCTACGTGTGGCGCAACATCATCCCGCATGTTGCACCGACCCATCGCTGCATTGCTCCAGACCTGATC
GGTATGGGCAAATCCGACAAACCAGACCTGGGTTATTTCTTCGACGACCACGTCCGCTTCATGGATGCCT
TCATCGAAGCCCTGGGTCTGGAAGAGGTCGTCCTGGTCATTCACGACTGGGGCTCCGCTCTGGGTTTCCA
CTGGGCCAAGCGCAATCCAGAGCGCGTCAAAGGTATTGCATTTATGGAGTTCATCCGCCCTATCCCGACC
TGGGACGAATGGCCAGAATTTGCCCGCGAGACCTTCCAGGCCTTCCGCACCACCGACGTCGGCCGCAAGC
TGATCATCGATCAGAACGTTTTTATCGAGGGTACGCTGCCGATGGGTGTCGTCCGCCCGCTGACTGAAGT
CGAGATGGACCATTACCGCGAGCCGTTCCTGAATCCTGTTGACCGCGAGCCACTGTGGCGCTTCCCAAAC
GAGCTGCCAATCGCCGGTGAGCCAGCGAACATCGTCGCGCTGGTCGAAGAATACATGGACTGGCTGCACC
AGTCCCCTGTCCCGAAGCTGCTGTTCTGGGGCACCCCAGGCGTTCTGATCCCACCGGCCGAAGCCGCTCG
CCTGGCCAAAAGCCTGCCTAACTGCAAGGCTGTGGACATCGGCCCGGGTCTGAATCTGCTGCAAGAAGAC
AACCCGGACCTGATCGGCAGCGAGATCGCGCGCTGGCTGTCGACGCTCGAAATTTCCGGCAGATCTACTA
GTCTCGAGACTAGTTAATCTAGAATGAATCGTTTTTAAAATAACAAATCAATTGTTTTATAATATTCGTA
CGATTCTTTGATTATGTAATAAAATGTGATCATTAGGAAGATTACGAAAAATATAAAAAATATGAGTTCT
GTGTGTATAACAAATGCTGTAAACGCCACAATTGTGTTTGTTGCAAATAAACCCATGATTATTTGATTAA
AATTGTTGTTTTCTTTGTTCATAGACAATAGTGTGTTTTGCCTAAACGTGTACTGCATAAACTCCATGCG
AGTGTATAGCGAGCTAGTGGCTAACGCTTGCCCCACCAAAGTAGATTCGTCAAAATCCTCAATTTCATCA
CCCTCCTCCAAGTTTAACATTTGGCCGTCGGAATTAACTTCTAAAGATGCCACATAATCTAATAAATGAA
ATAGAGATTCAAACGTGGCGTCATCGTCCGTTTCGACCATTTCCGAAAAGAACTCGGGCATAAACTCTAT
GATTTCTCTGGACGTGGTGTTGTCGAAACTCTCAAAGTACGCAGTCAGGAACGTGCGCGACATGTCGTCG
GGAAACTCGCGCGGAAACATGTTGTTGTAACCGAACGGGTCCCATAGCGCCAAAACCAAATCTGCCAGCG
TCAATAGAATGAGCACGATGCCGACAATGGAGCTGGCTTGGATAGCGATTCGAGTTAACGGCCGGCCGTT
TAAACGAATTCTTGAAGACGAAAGGGCCTCGTGATACGCCTATTTTTATAGGTTAATGTCATGATAATAA
TGGTTTCTTA
Features (pLannotate 1.2.2; 14 found; start..end, strand, type, name):
     31..135     +  promoter       AmpR promoter: bla
    136..996     +  CDS            AmpR: β-lactamase; bla; confers resistance to ampicillin, carbenicillin, and related antibiotics
   1167..1755    +  rep_origin     ori: high-copy-number ColE1/pMB1/pBR322/pUC origin of replication
   1842..1911    +  protein_bind   attB: attB site for the φC31 integrase (Groth et al., 2000) phage φC31 integrase
   2127..6246    +  gene           mini-white: white; This modified version of the white gene lacks part of the first intron.
   6251..6406    +  CDS            YPB1_ECOLX (fragment): Protein predicted: Swiss-Prot protein existence level 4. From Escherichia coli.
   6488..6509    -  misc_feature   MCS (fragment): pUC18/19 multiple cloning site
   6508..6602    +  protein_bind   5X UAS: five tandem copies of the "ScaI site" 17-mer CGGAGTACTGTCCTCCG, an upstream activating sequence (UAS) that efficiently binds yeast Gal4 (Webster et al., 1988; Pfeiffer et al., 2010) GAL4
   6636..6730    +  protein_bind   5X UAS: five tandem copies of the "ScaI site" 17-mer CGGAGTACTGTCCTCCG, an upstream activating sequence (UAS) that efficiently binds yeast Gal4 (Webster et al., 1988; Pfeiffer et al., 2010) GAL4
   6761..6999    +  promoter       hsp70 promoter: Drosophila melanogaster hsp70Bb promoter
   7014..7080    +  intron         Mhc intron: modified Drosophila myosin heavy chain intron 16 (Pfeiffer et al., 2010)
   7110..8531    +  CDS            Syt1: SY65_DROME - Also known as syt. Experimental evidence at protein level: Swiss-Prot protein existence level 1. May have a regulatory role in the membrane interactions during trafficking of synaptic vesicles at the active zone of the synapse. It binds acidic phospholipids with a specificity that requires the presence of both an acidic head group and a diacyl backbone. From Drosophila melanogaster (Fruit fly).
   8550..9440    +  CDS            HaloTag®: modified bacterial dehalogenase that forms covalent bonds with chloroalkane derivatives
   9488..10144   -  CDS            P74 (fragment): PIF0_NPVAC - Experimental evidence at protein level: Swiss-Prot protein existence level 1. Plays an essential role for oral infectivity of occlusion- derived virus (ODV) and functions also in host midgut attachment and fusion by binding to a specific host receptor. From Autographa californica nuclear polyhedrosis virus (AcMNPV).
