[The description below was written by a language model from this plasmid's Addgene catalogue record and pLannotate feature annotations shown in this document.]
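Description:
UAS-Syt::Halo7 is a Drosophila transgenesis and insect expression plasmid built on the pJFRC81 backbone, made for generating flies that express a synaptotagmin–HaloTag fusion under GAL4 control. In bacteria it is maintained through a high-copy ColE1/pUC-type origin and selected with ampicillin via the β-lactamase gene and its native promoter. For fly work it carries a φC31 attB site, which allows integrase-mediated insertion into a defined attP landing site in the genome. It also carries the mini-white gene, whose eye-colour rescue serves as the visible marker for identifying transformants.

The expression cassette begins with two blocks of five GAL4-binding UAS repeats (ten sites in total) upstream of the Drosophila hsp70Bb promoter, followed by a modified myosin heavy chain intron, an element used in this vector family to boost expression. The coding region is Drosophila Synaptotagmin 1 followed by HaloTag (version 7 by the construct name), a modified bacterial dehalogenase that bonds covalently to chloroalkane ligands. Fusion to the synaptic vesicle protein should concentrate the tag at presynaptic sites, so that neurons defined by a GAL4 driver can be stained with fluorescent chemical substrates. Downstream, the annotation tool reports an antisense fragment of the AcMNPV p74 gene. This probably corresponds to a baculovirus-derived 3′ UTR/polyadenylation region, although the record does not label it as such. The short E. coli protein fragment and MCS remnant appear to be backbone residue. Sequencing found an S265G substitution in Syt, which the depositor states does not affect function. The cloning sites used are not recorded.
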