Addgene plasmid #87648: UAS-Syt::Halo7
Purpose: For creating drosophila transgenics expressing UAS-Syt::Halo7
Depositing lab: Gregory Jefferis. Depositing organization: MRC Laboratory of Molecular Biology. Publication: Second-Generation Drosophila Chemical Tags: Sensitivity, Versatility, and Speed. Sutcliffe B, Ng J, Auer TO, Pasche M, Benton R, Jefferis GS, Cachero S. Genetics. 2017 Apr;205(4):1399-1408. doi: 10.1534/genetics.116.199281. Epub 2017 Feb 16. PubMed 28209589.
Backbone
  Vector backbone: pJFRC81
  Vector type: Insect Expression
Growth in bacteria
  Bacterial resistance: Ampicillin, 100 μg/mL
  Growth temperature: 37°C
  Growth strain: DH5alpha
  Copy number: High Copy
Gene/Insert
  Gene/Insert name: Syt::Halo7
  Species: Synthetic
  Mutation: S265G in Syt (please see depositor's comment below)
  Cloning method: Restriction Enzyme; 5′ cloning site unknown (unknown if destroyed); 3′ cloning site unknown (unknown if destroyed)
Terms and licenses: Academic/Nonprofit Terms; Industry Terms: Not Available to Industry
Depositor comments: GenBank accession number: KY511558 Please note that mutation S265G in Syt was found during Addgene's quality control. The depositor noted that this mutation does NOT affect plasmid function.
How to cite: UAS-Syt::Halo7 was a gift from Gregory Jefferis (Addgene plasmid # 87648 ; http://n2t.net/addgene:87648 ; RRID:Addgene_87648)
